>Addgene plasmid #219041 | SFFV-PAX5-Brd 62 | addgene full sequence | sequence record 449880 | Addgene NGS Result
GGAGCTCTCTGGCTAACTAGGGAACCCACTGCTTAAGCCTCAATAAAGCTTGCCTTGAGTGCTTCAAGTA
GTGTGTGCCCGTCTGTTGTGTGACTCTGGTAACTAGAGATCCCTCAGACCCTTTTAGTCAGTGTGGAAAA
TCTCTAGCAGTAGTAGTTCATGTCATCTTATTATTCAGTATTTATAACTTGCAAAGAAATGAATATCAGA
GAGTGAGAGGAACTTGTTTATTGCAGCTTATAATGGTTACAAATAAAGCAATAGCATCACAAATTTCACA
AATAAAGCATTTTTTTCACTGCATTCTAGTTGTGGTTTGTCCAAACTCATCAATGTATCTTATCATGTCT
GGCTCTAGCTATCCCGCCCCTAACTCCGCCCATCCCGCCCCTAACTCCGCCCAGTTCCGCCCATTCTCCG
CCCCATGGCTGACTAATTTTTTTTATTTATGCAGAGGCCGAGGCCGCCTCGGCCTCTGAGCTATTCCAGA
AGTAGTGAGGAGGCTTTTTTGGAGGCCTAGGGACGTACCCAATTCGCCCTATAGTGAGTCGTATTACGCG
CGCTCACTGGCCGTCGTTTTACAACGTCGTGACTGGGAAAACCCTGGCGTTACCCAACTTAATCGCCTTG
CAGCACATCCCCCTTTCGCCAGCTGGCGTAATAGCGAAGAGGCCCGCACCGATCGCCCTTCCCAACAGTT
GCGCAGCCTGAATGGCGAATGGG
[124 nt withheld, positions 724-847]
C
[91 nt withheld, positions 849-939]
A
[49 nt withheld, positions 941-989]
CCTTTGACGTTGGAGTCCACGTTCTTT
[37 nt withheld, positions 1017-1053]
ACCCTATCTCGGTCTATTCTTTTGATTTATAAGGGATTTTGCCGATTTCGGCCTATTGGTTAAAAAATGA
GCTGATTTAACAAAAATTTAACGCGAATTTTAACAAAATATTAACGCTTACAATTTAGGTGGCACTTTTC
GGGGAAATGTGCGCGGAACCCCTATTTGTTTATTTTTCTAAATACATTCAAATATGTATCCGCTCATGAG
ACAATAACCCTGATAAATGCTTCAATAATATTGAAAAAGGAAGAGTATGAGTATTCAACATTTCCGTGTC
GCCCTTATTCCCTTTTTTGCGGCATTTTGCCTTCCTGTTTTTGCTCACCCAGAAACGCTGGTGAAAGTAA
AAGATGCTGAAGATCAGTTGGGTGCACGAGTGGGTTACATCGAACTGGATCTCAACAGCGGTAAGATCCT
TGAGAGTTTTCGCCCCGAAGAACGTTTTCCAATGATGAGCACTTTTAAAGTTCTGCTATGTGGCGCGGTA
TTATCCCGTATTGACGCCGGGCAAGAGCAACTCGGTCGCCGCATACACTATTCTCAGAATGACTTGGTTG
AGTACTCACCAGTCACAGAAAAGCATCTTACGGATGGCATGACAGTAAGAGAATTATGCAGTGCTGCCAT
AACCATGAGTGATAACACTGCGGCCAACTTACTTCTGACAACGATCGGAGGACCGAAGGAGCTAACCGCT
TTTTTGCACAACATGGGGGATCATGTAACTCGCCTTGATCGTTGGGAACCGGAGCTGAATGAAGCCATAC
CAAACGACGAGCGTGACACCACGATGCCTGTAGCAATGGCAACAACGTTGCGCAAACTATTAACTGGCGA
ACTACTTACTCTAGCTTCCCGGCAACAATTAATAGACTGGATGGAGGCGGATAAAGTTGCAGGACCACTT
CTGCGCTCGGCCCTTCCGGCTGGCTGGTTTATTGCTGATAAATCTGGAGCCGGTGAGCGTGGGTCTCGCG
GTATCATTGCAGCACTGGGGCCAGATGGTAAGCCCTCCCGTATCGTAGTTATCTACACGACGGGGAGTCA
GGCAACTATGGATGAACGAAATAGACAGATCGCTGAGATAGGTGCCTCACTGATTAAGCATTGGTAACTG
TCAGACCAAGTTTACTCATATATACTTTAGATTGATTTAAAACTTCATTTTTAATTTAAAAGGATCTAGG
TGAAGATCCTTTTTGATAATCTCATGACCAAAATCCCTTAACGTGAGTTTTCGTTCCACTGAGCGTCAGA
CCCCGTAGAAAAGATCAAAGGATCTTCTTGAGATCCTTTTTTTCTGCGCGTAATCTGCTGCTTGCAAACA
AAAAAACCACCGCTACCAGCGGTGGTTTGTTTGCCGGATCAAGAGCTACCAACTCTTTTTCCGAAGGTAA
CTGGCTTCAGCAGAGCGCAGATACCAAATACTGTTCTTCTAGTGTAGCCGTAGTTAGGCCACCACTTCAA
GAACTCTGTAGCACCGCCTACATACCTCGCTCTGCTAATCCTGTTACCAGTGGCTGCTGCCAGTGGCGAT
AAGTCGTGTCTTACCGGGTTGGACTCAAGACGATAGTTACCGGATAAGGCGCAGCGGTCGGGCTGAACGG
GGGGTTCGTGCACACAGCCCAGCTTGGAGCGAACGACCTACACCGAACTGAGATACCTACAGCGTGAGCT
ATGAGAAAGCGCCACGCTTCCCGAAGGGAGAAAGGCGGACAGGTATCCGGTAAGCGGCAGGGTCGGAACA
GGAGAGCGCACGAGGGAGCTTCCAGGGGGAAACGCCTGGTATCTTTATAGTCCTGTCGGGTTTCGCCACC
TCTGACTTGAGCGTCGATTTTTGTGATGCTCGTCAGGGGGGCGGAGCCTATGGAAAAACGCCAGCAACGC
GGCCTTTTTACGGTTCCTGGCCTTTTGCTGGCCTTTTGCTCACATGTTCTTTCCTGCGTTATCCCCTGAT
TCTGTGGATAACCGTATTACCGCCTTTGAGTGAGCTGATACCGCTCGCCGCAGCCGAACGACCGAGCGCA
GCGAGTCAGTGAGCGAGGAAGCGGAAGAGCGCCCAATACGCAAACCGCCTCTCCCCGCGCGTTGGCCGAT
TCATTAATGCAGCTGGCACGACAGGTTTCCCGACTGGAAAGCGGGCAGTGAGCGCAACGCAATTAATGTG
AGTTAGCTCACTCATTAGGCACCCCAGGCTTTACACTTTATGCTTCCGGCTCGTATGTTGTGTGGAATTG
TGAGCGGATAACAATTTCACACAGGAAACAGCTATGACCATGATTACGCCAAGCGCGCAATTAACCCTCA
CTAAAGGGAACAAAAGCTGGAGCTGCAAGCTTAATGTAGTCTTATGCAATACTCTTGTAGTCTTGCAACA
TGGTAACGATGAGTTAGCAACATGCCTTACAAGGAGAGAAAAAGCACCGTGCATGCCGATTGGTGGAAGT
AAGGTGGTACGATCGTGCCTTATTAGGAAGGCAACAGACGGGTCTGACATGGATTGGACGAACCACTGAA
TTGCCGCATTGCAGAGATATTGTATTTAAGTGCCTAGCTCGATACATAAACGGGTCTCTCTGGTTAGACC
AGATCTGAGCCTGGGAGCTCTCTGGCTAACTAGGGAACCCACTGCTTAAGCCTCAATAAAGCTTGCCTTG
AGTGCTTCAAGTAGTGTGTGCCCGTCTGTTGTGTGACTCTGGTAACTAGAGATCCCTCAGACCCTTTTAG
TCAGTGTGGAAAATCTCTAGCAGTGGCGCCCGAACAGGGACTTGAAAGCGAAAGGGAAACCAGAGGAGCT
CTCTCGACGCAGGACTCGGCTTGCTGAAGCGCGCACGGCAAGAGGCGAGGGGCGGCGACTGGTGAGTACG
CCAAAAATTTTGACTAGCGGAGGCTAGAAGGAGAGAGATGGGTGCGAGAGCGTCAGTATTAAGCGGGGGA
GAATTAGATCGCGATGGGAAAAAATTCGGTTAAGGCCAGGGGGAAAGAAAAAATATAAATTAAAACATAT
AGTATGGGCAAGCAGGGAGCTAGAACGATTCGCAGTTAATCCTGGCCTGTTAGAAACATCAGAAGGCTGT
AGACAAATACTGGGACAGCTACAACCATCCCTTCAGACAGGATCAGAAGAACTTAGATCATTATATAATA
CAGTAGCAACCCTCTATTGTGTGCATCAAAGGATAGAGATAAAAGACACCAAGGAAGCTTTAGACAAGAT
AGAGGAAGAGCAAAACAAAAGTAAGACCACCGCACAGCAAGCGGCCGCTGATCTTCAGACCTGGAGGAGG
AGATATGAGGGACAATTGGAGAAGTGAATTATATAAATATAAAGTAGTAAAAATTGAACCATTAGGAGTA
GCACCCACCAAGGCAAAGAGAAGAGTGGTGCAGAGAGAAAAAAGAGCAGTGGGAATAGGAGCTTTGTTCC
TTGGGTTCTTGGGAGCAGCAGGAAGCACTATGGGCGCAGCGTCAATGACGCTGACGGTACAGGCCAGACA
ATTATTGTCTGGTATAGTGCAGCAGCAGAACAATTTGCTGAGGGCTATTGAGGCGCAACAGCATCTGTTG
CAACTCACAGTCTGGGGCATCAAGCAGCTCCAGGCAAGAATCCTGGCTGTGGAAAGATACCTAAAGGATC
AACAGCTCCTGGGGATTTGGGGTTGCTCTGGAAAACTCATTTGCACCACTGCTGTGCCTTGGAATGCTAG
TTGGAGTAATAAATCTCTGGAACAGATTTGGAATCACACGACCTGGATGGAGTGGGACAGAGAAATTAAC
AATTACACAAGCTTAATACACTCCTTAATTGAAGAATCGCAAAACCAGCAAGAAAAGAATGAACAAGAAT
TATTGGAATTAGATAAATGGGCAAGTTTGTGGAATTGGTTTAACATAACAAATTGGCTGTGGTATATAAA
ATTATTCATAATGATAGTAGGAGGCTTGGTAGGTTTAAGAATAGTTTTTGCTGTACTTTCTATAGTGAAT
AGAGTTAGGCAGGGATATTCACCATTATCGTTTCAGACCCACCTCCCAACCCCGAGGGGACCCGACAGGC
CCGAAGGAATAGAAGAAGAAGGTGGAGAGAGAGACAGAGACAGATCCATTCGATTAGTGAACGGATCTCG
ACGGTATCGGTTAACTTTTAAAAGAAAAGGGGGGATTGGGGGGTACAGTGCAGGGGAAAGAATAGTAGAC
ATAATAGCAACAGACATACAAACTAAAGAATTACAAAAACAAATTACAAAAATTCAAAATTTTATCGATC
ACGAGACTAGCCTCGAGCTGGCTGCAGTAACGCCATTTTGCAAGGCATGGAAAAATACCAAACCAAGAAT
AGAGAAGTTCAGATCAAGGGCGGGTACATGAAAATAGCTAACGTTGGGCCAAACAGGATATCTGCGGTGA
GCAGTTTCGGCCCCGGCCCGGGGCCAAGAACAGATGGTCACCGCAGTTTCGGCCCCGGCCCGAGGCCAAG
AACAGATGGTCCCCAGATATGGCCCAACCCTCAGCAGTTTCTTAAGACCCATCAGATGTTTCCAGGCTCC
CCCAAGGACCTGAAATGACCCTGCGCCTTATTTGAATTAACCAATCAGCCTGCTTCTCGCTTCTGTTCGC
GCGCTTCTGCTTCCCGAGCTCTATAAAAGAGCTCACAACCCCTCACTCGGCGCGCCAGTCCTCCGACAGA
CTGAGTCGGCCGGTCGAATCAAGCTTATCGATACCGTCGACGGATCCGCTAGCCCGCGGTTCGAAATGGA
TTTAGAGAAAAATTATCCGACTCCTCGGACCAGCAGGACAGGACATGGAGGAGTGAATCAGCTTGGGGGG
GTTTTTGTGAATGGACGGCCACTCCCGGATGTAGTCCGCCAGAGGATAGTGGAACTTGCTCATCAAGGTG
TCAGGCCCTGCGACATCTCCAGGCAGCTTCGGGTCAGCCATGGTTGTGTCAGCAAAATTCTTGGCAGGTA
TTATGAGACAGGAAGCATCAAGCCTGGGGTAATTGGAGGATCCAAACCAAAGGTCGCCACACCCAAAGTG
GTGGAAAAAATCGCTGAATATAAACGCCAAAATCCCACCATGTTTGCCTGGGAGATCAGGGACCGGCTGC
TGGCAGAGCGGGTGTGTGACAATGACACCGTGCCTAGCGTCAGTTCCATCAACAGGATCATCCGGACAAA
AGTACAGCAGCCACCCAACCAACCAGTCCCAGCTTCCAGTCACAGCATAGTGTCCACTGGCTCCGTGACG
CAGGTGTCCTCGGTGAGCACGGATTCGGCCGGCTCGTCGTACTCCATCAGCGGCATCCTGGGCATCACGT
CCCCCAGCGCCGACACCAACAAGCGCAAGAGAGACGAAGGTATTCAGGAGTCTCCGGTGCCGAACGGCCA
CTCGCTTCCGGGCAGAGACTTCCTCCGGAAGCAGATGCGGGGAGACTTGTTCACACAGCAGCAGCTGGAG
GTGCTGGACCGCGTGTTTGAGAGGCAGCACTACTCAGACATCTTCACCACCACAGAGCCCATCAAGCCCG
AGCAGGGAGTGAGTTTTCCGGGAGTCCCTACAGCCACCCTCAGTATTCCTCGTACAACGACTCCTGGAGG
TTCCCCAACCCGGGGCTGCTTGGCTCCCCCTACTATTATAGCGCTGCCGCCCGAGGAGCCGCCCCACCTG
CAGCCGCCACTGCCTATGACCGTCACTGACCCTTGGAGCCAGGCGGGCACCAAACACTAGACCGGTCGGA
TCCCCCGGGCTGCAGGAATTCGAGCATCTTACCGCCATTTATTCCCATATTTGTTCTGTTTTTCTTGATT
TGGGTATACATTTAAATGTTAATAAAACAAAATGGTGGGGCAATCATTTACATTTTTAGGGATATGTAAT
TACTAGTTCAGGTGTATTGCCACAAGACAAACATGTTAAGAAACTTTCCCGTTATTTACGCTCTGTTCCT
GTTAATCAACCTCTGGATTACAAAATTTGTGAAAGATTGACTGATATTCTTAACTATGTTGCTCCTTTTA
CGCTGTGTGGATATGCTGCTTTAATGCCTCTGTATCATGCTATTGCTTCCCGTACGGCTTTCGTTTTCTC
CTCCTTGTATAAATCCTGGTTGCTGTCTCTTTATGAGGAGTTGTGGCCCGTTGTCCGTCAACGTGGCGTG
GTGTGCTCTGTGTTTGCTGACGCAACCCCCACTGGCTGGGGCATTGCCACCACCTGTCAACTCCTTTCTG
GGACTTTCGCTTTCCCCCTCCCGATCGCCACGGCAGAACTCATCGCCGCCTGCCTTGCCCGCTGCTGGAC
AGGGGCTAGGTTGCTGGGCACTGATAATTCCGTGGTGTTGTCGGGGAAGCTGACGTCCTTTGCAATTCGA
TATCAAGCTGTACCTTCTAGATGTACAATAACTCGAGCGCTTCTAGACCAATGACTTACAAGGCAGCTGT
AGATCTTAGCCACTTTTTAAAAGAAAAGGGGGGACTGGAAGGGCTAATTCACTCCCAACGAAGACAAGAT
CTGCTTTTTGCTTGTACTGGGTCTCTCTGGTTAGACCAGATCTGAGCCTG
Features (pLannotate 1.2.2; 28 found; start..end, strand, type, name):
    221..342     +  polyA_signal   SV40 poly(A) signal: SV40 polyadenylation signal
    382..517     +  rep_origin     SV40 ori: SV40 origin of replication
    538..556     -  promoter       T7 promoter: promoter for bacteriophage T7 RNA polymerase
    564..719     +  CDS            lacZα (fragment): LacZα fragment of β-galactosidase; lacZ fragment
    724..1152    +  rep_origin     f1 ori (sequence partly withheld): f1 bacteriophage origin of replication; arrow indicates direction of (+) strand synthesis
   1205..1309    +  promoter       AmpR promoter: bla
   1310..2170    +  CDS            AmpR: β-lactamase; bla; confers resistance to ampicillin, carbenicillin, and related antibiotics
   2341..2929    +  rep_origin     ori: high-copy-number ColE1/pMB1/pBR322/pUC origin of replication
   3112..3204    +  CDS            lacI (fragment): lac repressor; lacI; The lac repressor binds to the lac operator to inhibit transcription in E. coli. This inhibition can be relieved by adding lactose or isopropyl-β-D-thiogalactopyranoside (IPTG).
   3217..3238    +  protein_bind   CAP binding site: CAP binding activates transcription in the presence of cAMP. E. coli catabolite activator protein
   3253..3283    +  promoter       lac promoter: promoter for the E. coli lac operon
   3291..3307    +  protein_bind   lac operator: The lac repressor binds to the lac operator to inhibit transcription in E. coli. This inhibition can be relieved by adding lactose or isopropyl-β-D-thiogalactopyranoside (IPTG). lac repressor encoded by lacI
   3352..3370    +  promoter       T3 promoter: promoter for bacteriophage T3 RNA polymerase
   3398..3624    +  promoter       RSV promoter: Rous sarcoma virus enhancer/promoter
   3625..3805    +  LTR            5' LTR (truncated): truncated 5' long terminal repeat (LTR) from HIV-1
   3852..3977    +  misc_feature   HIV-1 Ψ: packaging signal of human immunodeficiency virus type 1
   3961..4324    +  CDS            HIV-1 gag (fragment): gag protein from human immunodeficiency virus 1; gag
   4470..4703    +  misc_feature   RRE: The Rev response element (RRE) of HIV-1 allows for Rev-dependent mRNA export from the nucleus to the cytoplasm.
   5080..5180    +  CDS            Rev (fragment): human immunodeficiency virus 1 (HIV-1) Rev protein; rev; enhances nuclear export of unspliced and incompletely spliced viral mRNAs
   5199..5316    +  misc_feature   cPPT/CTS: central polypurine tract and central termination sequence of HIV-1
   5350..5751    +  promoter       SFFV promoter: spleen focus-forming virus long terminal repeat (LTR) promoter
   5761..5784    +  misc_feature   MCS (fragment): pBluescript multiple cloning site
   5809..6717    +  CDS            PAX5 (fragment): PAX5_HUMAN - Experimental evidence at protein level: Swiss-Prot protein existence level 1. (Microbial infection) Plays an essential role in the maintenance of Epstein-Barr virus genome copy number within the host cell by promoting EBNA1/oriP-dependent binding and transcription (PubMed:31941781). Participates also in the inhibition of lytic EBV reactivation by modulating viral BZLF1 activity (PubMed:23678172). From Homo sapiens (Human).
   6791..6816    +  misc_feature   MCS (fragment): pBluescript multiple cloning site
   6816..6875    +  CDS            S (fragment): HBSAG_WHV6 - Experimental evidence at transcript level: Swiss-Prot protein existence level 2. The middle envelope protein plays an important role in the budding of the virion. It is involved in the induction of budding in a nucleocapsid independent way. In this process the majority of envelope proteins bud to form subviral lipoprotein particles of 22 nm of diameter that do not contain a nucleocapsid (By similarity). From Woodchuck hepatitis B virus (isolate w64/pWS23) (WHV).
   7007..7410    +  misc_feature   WPRE: woodchuck hepatitis virus posttranscriptional regulatory element
   7468..7527    +  CDS            nef (fragment): NEF_HV1Z2 - Experimental evidence at protein level: Swiss-Prot protein existence level 1. Extracellular Nef protein targets CD4(+) T-lymphocytes for apoptosis by interacting with CXCR4 surface receptors. From Human immunodeficiency virus type 1 group M subtype D (isolate Z2/CDC-Z34) (HIV-1).
   7529..149     +  LTR            3' LTR (ΔU3) (across the origin): self-inactivating 3' long terminal repeat (LTR) from HIV-1
