[The description below was written by a language model from this plasmid's Addgene catalogue record and pLannotate feature annotations shown in this document.]
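Description:
SFFV-PAX5-Brd 62 is a lentiviral transfer plasmid built on the SFFV-MCS backbone that expresses the human transcription factor PAX5 together with a construct-specific DNA barcode. It is propagated in E. coli through a high-copy ColE1/pUC-type origin and selected with ampicillin via the β-lactamase gene. The backbone also carries an f1 origin, remnants of a pBluescript-style lac/lacZα region with T7 and T3 promoters, and an SV40 origin and polyadenylation signal downstream of the viral cassette. No mammalian selection marker or fluorescent reporter is annotated.

The viral portion has a third-generation, self-inactivating layout. An RSV promoter drives a truncated HIV-1 5' LTR, followed by the Ψ packaging signal with a gag fragment, the Rev response element for Rev-dependent export of the genomic RNA, and the cPPT/CTS element. The cassette ends in a ΔU3 3' LTR, which silences LTR promoter activity after integration. Within this frame, the spleen focus-forming virus (SFFV) promoter, a strong promoter commonly used in haematopoietic cells, drives the PAX5 coding sequence, which was cloned between retained restriction sites. The annotation tool labels the PAX5 match as a fragment of roughly 900 bp, in line with the recorded insert size. The record does not state which isoform this represents. A WPRE downstream enhances transcript stability and expression. According to the depositor, the barcode sits after the WPRE in an XbaI site, although it is not annotated in the feature table. In that position it should be carried on the viral transcript.

The plasmid belongs to a barcoded transcription factor collection for combinatorial screening of immune cell reprogramming, where the barcode is assigned specifically to PAX5.
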