Addgene plasmid #219041: SFFV-PAX5-Brd 62
Purpose: Transcription factor PAX5 with a specific barcode assigned.
Depositing lab: Filipe Pereira. Depositing organization: Center for Neuroscience and Cell Biology, University of Coimbra. Publication: A combinatorial transcription factor screening platform for immune cell reprogramming. Kurochkin I, Altman AR, Caiado I, Pertiga-Cabral D, Halitzki E, Minaeva M, Zimmermannova O, Henriques-Oliveira L, Klein D, Nair M, Oliveira D, Cajal LR, Knittel R, Feick C, Ringner M, Martin M, Cirovic B, Pires CF, Rosa FF, Sitnicka E, Theis FJ, Pereira CF. Cell Syst. 2026 Jan 21;17(1):101457. doi: 10.1016/j.cels.2025.101457. Epub 2026 Jan 14. PubMed 41539305.
Backbone
  Vector backbone: SFFV-MCS
  Backbone size w/o insert (bp): 6638
  Vector type: Lentiviral
Growth in bacteria
  Bacterial resistance: Ampicillin, 100 μg/mL
  Growth temperature: 37°C
  Growth strain: NEB Stable
  Copy number: High Copy
Gene/Insert
  Gene/Insert name: PAX5
  Species: H. sapiens (human)
  Insert size (bp): 888
  Entrez Gene: PAX5 (a.k.a. ALL3, BSAP, PAX-5)
  Promoter: The spleen focus-forming virus (SFFV) promoter
  Cloning method: Restriction Enzyme; 5′ cloning site Bsp119I (not destroyed); 3′ cloning site BstHI (not destroyed)
Terms and licenses: Academic/Nonprofit Terms; Industry Terms: Not Available to Industry
Depositor comments: Barcode sequence cloned into XbaI restriction site. Design of plasmid is as follows: SFFV-[TF sequence]-WPRE-[Barcode sequence].
How to cite: SFFV-PAX5-Brd 62 was a gift from Filipe Pereira (Addgene plasmid # 219041 ; http://n2t.net/addgene:219041 ; RRID:Addgene_219041)
