>Addgene plasmid #219041 | SFFV-PAX5-Brd 62 | depositor partial sequence | sequence record 427604 | Barcode sequence
TGTACAATAACTCGAGCGCT
